Addgene plasmid #180713: pMYT060
Purpose: Spacer cassette with ConL2 and ConRE connectors to be used in the Dueber YTK and Ellis MYT systems
Depositing lab: Tom Ellis. Depositing organization: Imperial College London. Publication: A Multiplex MoClo Toolkit for Extensive and Flexible Engineering of Saccharomyces cerevisiae. Shaw WM, Khalil AS, Ellis T. ACS Synth Biol. 2023 Nov 6. doi: 10.1021/acssynbio.3c00423. PubMed 37930278.
Backbone
  Vector backbone: pYTK095
  Backbone manufacturer: John Dueber
  Vector type: Synthetic Biology
Growth in bacteria
  Bacterial resistance: Ampicillin, 100 μg/mL
  Growth temperature: 37°C
  Growth strain: DH5alpha
  Copy number: High Copy
Gene/Insert
  Gene/Insert name: 2/E Spacer Cassette
  Species: Synthetic
  Cloning method: Restriction Enzyme; 5′ cloning site Unknown (unknown if destroyed)
Terms and licenses: Academic/Nonprofit Terms; Industry Terms: Not Available to Industry
How to cite: pMYT060 was a gift from Tom Ellis (Addgene plasmid # 180713 ; http://n2t.net/addgene:180713 ; RRID:Addgene_180713)
