[The description below was written by a language model from this plasmid's Addgene catalogue record and pLannotate feature annotations shown in this document.]
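Description:
pMYT060 is a small (about 2.3 kb) synthetic biology plasmid from a multiplex MoClo toolkit for engineering Saccharomyces cerevisiae, designed to work with both the yeast toolkit (YTK) and its multiplex extension (MYT). It is built on the pYTK095 backbone, an ampicillin-resistant cassette-level vector. The annotated features are purely bacterial maintenance elements: a high-copy ColE1/pUC-type origin of replication and the β-lactamase gene (AmpR) driven by its native bla promoter. It is therefore propagated and selected in E. coli. No yeast origin, yeast selection marker or integration homology is annotated, so the plasmid appears to serve as an assembly intermediate rather than as a vector maintained in yeast.

The payload is a synthetic "2/E" spacer cassette, a filler sequence flanked by the ConL2 left connector and the ConRE right connector. In these hierarchical Golden Gate systems, connectors define the position of each cassette in a multigene assembly, as the right connector of one cassette joins the matching left connector of the next. A spacer carrying ConL2 and ConRE occupies the positions from slot 2 through to the end connector. This allows a multigene destination vector to be closed when fewer transcription units are being assembled than the format would otherwise need. The automated annotation did not detect the spacer or the connectors, which presumably lie in the unannotated remainder of the sequence. The record does not describe the composition of the spacer, and it gives no promoter, coding sequence or terminator for the insert.
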