Features (pLannotate 1.2.2; 3 found; start..end, strand, type, name):
    104..692     -  rep_origin     ori: high-copy-number ColE1/pMB1/pBR322/pUC origin of replication
    795..899     +  promoter       AmpR promoter: bla
    900..1760    +  CDS            AmpR: β-lactamase; bla; confers resistance to ampicillin, carbenicillin, and related antibiotics
>Addgene plasmid #180713 | pMYT060 | addgene full sequence | sequence record 369704 | Addgene NGS Result
CCGCACGGTTATCCACAGAATCAGGGGATAACGCAGGAAAGAACATGTGAGCAAAAGGCCAGCAAAAGGC
CAGGAACCGTAAAAAGGCCGCGTTGCTGGCGTTTTTCCATAGGCTCCGCCCCCCTGACGAGCATCACAAA
AATCGACGCTCAAGTCAGAGGTGGCGAAACCCGACAGGACTATAAAGATACCAGGCGTTTCCCCCTGGAA
GCTCCCTCGTGCGCTCTCCTGTTCCGACCCTGCCGCTTACCGGATACCTGTCCGCCTTTCTCCCTTCGGG
AAGCGTGGCGCTTTCTCATAGCTCACGCTGTAGGTATCTCAGTTCGGTGTAGGTCGTTCGCTCCAAGCTG
GGCTGTGTGCACGAACCCCCCGTTCAGCCCGACCGCTGCGCCTTATCCGGTAACTATCGTCTTGAGTCCA
ACCCGGTAAGACACGACTTATCGCCACTGGCAGCAGCCACTGGTAACAGGATTAGCAGAGCGAGGTATGT
AGGCGGTGCTACAGAGTTCTTGAAGTGGTGGCCTAACTACGGCTACACTAGAAGAACAGTATTTGGTATC
TGCGCTCTGCTGAAGCCAGTTACCTTCGGAAAAAGAGTTGGTAGCTCTTGATCCGGCAAACAAACCACCG
CTGGTAGCGGTGGTTTTTTTGTTTGCAAGCAGCAGATTACGCGCAGAAAAAAAGGATCTCAAGAAGATCC
TTTGATCTTTTCTACGGGGTCTGACGCTCAGTGGAACGAAAACTCACGTTAAGGGATTTTGGTCATGACA
GGTGGCACTTTTCGGGGAAATGTGCGCGGAACCCCTATTTGTTTATTTTTCTAAATACATTCAAATATGT
ATCCGCTCATGAGACAATAACCCTGATAAATGCTTCAATAATATTGAAAAAGGAAGAGTATGAGTATTCA
ACATTTCCGTGTCGCCCTTATTCCCTTTTTTGCGGCATTTTGCCTTCCTGTTTTTGCTCACCCAGAAACG
CTGGTGAAAGTAAAAGATGCTGAAGATCAGTTGGGTGCACGAGTGGGTTACATCGAACTGGATCTCAACA
GCGGTAAGATCCTTGAGAGTTTTCGCCCCGAAGAACGTTTTCCAATGATGAGCACTTTTAAAGTTCTGCT
ATGTGGCGCGGTATTATCCCGTATTGACGCCGGGCAAGAGCAACTCGGTCGCCGCATACACTATTCTCAG
AATGACTTGGTTGAGTACTCACCAGTCACAGAAAAGCATCTTACGGATGGCATGACAGTAAGAGAATTAT
GCAGTGCTGCCATAACCATGAGTGATAACACTGCGGCCAACTTACTTCTGACAACGATCGGAGGACCGAA
GGAGCTAACCGCTTTTTTGCACAACATGGGGGATCATGTAACTCGCCTTGATCGTTGGGAACCGGAGCTG
AATGAAGCCATACCAAACGACGAGCGTGACACCACGATGCCTGTAGCAATGGCAACAACGTTGCGCAAAC
TATTAACTGGCGAACTACTTACTCTAGCTTCCCGGCAACAATTAATAGACTGGATGGAGGCGGATAAAGT
TGCAGGACCACTTCTGCGCTCGGCCCTTCCGGCTGGCTGGTTTATTGCTGATAAATCTGGAGCCGGTGAG
CGTGGGTCCCGCGGTATCATTGCAGCACTGGGGCCAGATGGTAAGCCCTCCCGTATCGTAGTTATCTACA
CGACGGGGAGTCAGGCAACTATGGATGAACGAAATAGACAGATCGCTGAGATAGGTGCCTCACTGATTAA
GCATTGGTAACTGTCAGACCAAGTTTACTCATATATACTTTAGATTGATTTAAAACTTCATTTTTAATTT
AAAAGGATCTAGGTGAAGATCCTTTTTGATAATCGCGGCCGCTGGACTGTTGTGATATGCCATATATGCA
GTGGTGTTCGCCGGCGCTGGTTCCGGCTGTCTTGCTTAGTTGTGAGTCGCCAGGCAGTCATCGGTATGAT
CTGTACATGATTCGTCAGTGTGAGCACCACTGACGAGCAGATTTCGCTGACATGAATATGCTGGTCCCTG
CAGACTGACTAGTGCATCGTCTCATGCTTCCAGCTTCTTTGCACCGCCTTGGTCGACTCAGGTCCGACCC
CATCTGAGACGCGATTCTAGAGACTGAATTCGAGCTGGGAGATTGTGTCTGGCGGCTCACGTCTTATTTG
GGCAAAGGAGTCAGCGGATCACCGTACTATGTGTGAGTGCTCCTATCGCGCTTGCTCCTGTGAGATACGA
TGTGGCCGTGTCTGACCGTGGTGCGTCATCTATTCACTCACTTGGCTGCGATTTATGCGG
